Addgene plasmid #184522: p8133 MSCV GFP Neo C-HA
Purpose: Expression of GFP
Depositing lab: Elizabeth White. Depositing organization: University of Pennsylvania. Publication: YAP1 activation by human papillomavirus E7 promotes basal cell identity in squamous epithelia. Hatterschide J, Castagnino P, Kim HW, Sperry SM, Montone KT, Basu D, White EA. Elife. 2022 Feb 16;11. pii: 75466. doi: 10.7554/eLife.75466. PubMed 35170430.
Backbone
  Vector backbone: MSCV
  Vector type: Retroviral
  Selectable markers: Neomycin (select with G418)
Growth in bacteria
  Bacterial resistance: Ampicillin, 100 μg/mL
  Growth temperature: 37°C
  Growth strain: NEB Stable
  Copy number: High Copy
Gene/Insert
  Gene/Insert name: GFP
  Species: Synthetic
  Promoter: MSCV LTR
  Tag / fusion protein: HA (C terminal on insert)
  Cloning method: Gateway Cloning
Terms and licenses: Academic/Nonprofit Terms; Industry Terms: Not Available to Industry
How to cite: p8133 MSCV GFP Neo C-HA was a gift from Elizabeth White (Addgene plasmid # 184522 ; http://n2t.net/addgene:184522 ; RRID:Addgene_184522)
