[The description below was written by a language model from this plasmid's Addgene catalogue record and pLannotate feature annotations shown in this document.]
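Description:
p8133 MSCV GFP Neo C-HA is a murine stem cell virus (MSCV)-based gammaretroviral expression plasmid that delivers GFP into mammalian cells. In bacteria it is maintained by a high-copy ColE1/pUC-type origin and selected with ampicillin through the β-lactamase gene. The backbone also carries short remnants of earlier cloning vectors (fragments of tet, lacZα, rop, bom and lacI, plus a lac promoter/operator) that play no role in the payload.

The proviral cassette lies on the reverse strand of the deposited sequence, bounded by the MESV-derived 5' and 3' long terminal repeats. Downstream of the 5' LTR are the Ψ packaging signal and a truncated gag segment lacking its start codon. Together these allow efficient encapsidation of the genomic RNA when gag, pol and env are supplied in trans by a packaging cell line or helper plasmids. The 5' LTR also serves as the promoter for the insert, an EGFP coding sequence flanked by attB1 and attB2 sites, which are the footprints of the Gateway recombination used to place it in the vector. The catalogue entry lists a C-terminal HA tag on the insert. The feature table does not annotate this tag separately, although a short unannotated stretch lies just beyond the attB2 site. A mouse PGK promoter then drives the Tn5 neomycin phosphotransferase gene, so transduced cells can be selected with G418 independently of GFP expression.

The stated purpose is simply expression of GFP. In a Gateway-compatible vector series of this kind, such a construct plausibly serves as a fluorescent, HA-tagged control alongside retroviruses encoding genes of interest, though the record does not say so explicitly.
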