Features (pLannotate 1.2.2; 22 found; start..end, strand, type, name):
    458..799     -  misc_feature   MESV Ψ: packaging signal of murine embryonic stem cell virus
    863..1379    -  LTR            5' LTR: 5' long terminal repeat from murine embryonic stem cell virus
   1421..1519    -  CDS            env (fragment): murine leukemia virus gPr80 envelope polyprotein precursor; env; proteolytically cleaved into gp70SU and p15TM subunits
   1520..1721    +  CDS            TcR (fragment): tetracycline efflux protein; tet; confers resistance to tetracycline
   1721..1870    +  CDS            lacZα (fragment): LacZα fragment of β-galactosidase; lacZ fragment
   1876..1975    -  misc_feature   bom (fragment): basis of mobility region from pBR322
   2077..2112    -  CDS            rop (fragment): Rop protein, which maintains plasmids at low copy number; rop
   2207..2311    +  promoter       AmpR promoter: bla
   2312..3172    +  CDS            AmpR: β-lactamase; bla; confers resistance to ampicillin, carbenicillin, and related antibiotics
   3343..3931    +  rep_origin     ori: high-copy-number ColE1/pMB1/pBR322/pUC origin of replication
   4114..4206    +  CDS            lacI (fragment): lac repressor; lacI; The lac repressor binds to the lac operator to inhibit transcription in E. coli. This inhibition can be relieved by adding lactose or isopropyl-β-D-thiogalactopyranoside (IPTG).
   4219..4240    +  protein_bind   CAP binding site: CAP binding activates transcription in the presence of cAMP. E. coli catabolite activator protein
   4255..4285    +  promoter       lac promoter: promoter for the E. coli lac operon
   4293..4309    +  protein_bind   lac operator: The lac repressor binds to the lac operator to inhibit transcription in E. coli. This inhibition can be relieved by adding lactose or isopropyl-β-D-thiogalactopyranoside (IPTG). lac repressor encoded by lacI
   4471..4985    -  LTR            3' LTR: 3' long terminal repeat from murine embryonic stem cell virus
   5064..5858    -  CDS            NeoR/KanR: aminoglycoside phosphotransferase from Tn5; aph(3')-II (or nptII); confers resistance to neomycin, kanamycin, and G418 (Geneticin®)
   5879..6378    -  promoter       PGK promoter: mouse phosphoglycerate kinase 1 promoter
   6465..6482    +  protein_bind   attB2 (fragment): mutant version of attB; core recombination site for the Gateway® BP reaction BP Clonase™
   6490..7206    -  CDS            EGFP: EGFP is a basic (constitutively fluorescent) green fluorescent protein published in 1996, derived from Aequorea victoria. It is reported to be a rapidly-maturing weak dimer with moderate acid sensitivity.
   7212..7229    -  protein_bind   attB1 (fragment): mutant version of attB; core recombination site for the Gateway® BP reaction BP Clonase™
   7260..7278    -  promoter       T7 promoter: promoter for bacteriophage T7 RNA polymerase
   7290..391     -  CDS            gag (truncated) (across the origin): truncated Moloney murine leukemia virus (MMLV) gag gene lacking the start codon
>Addgene plasmid #184522 | p8133 MSCV GFP Neo C-HA | addgene full sequence | sequence record 363813 | Addgene NGS Result
GATAAAGGGAGGATCGAGGCGGGGTCGAACGAGGAGGTTCAAGGGGGAGAGACGGGGCGGATGGAGGAAG
AGGAGGCGGAGGCTTAGGGTGTACAAAGGGCTTGACCCAGGGAGGGGGGTCAAAAGCCAAGGCTTCCCAG
GTCACGATGTAGGGGACCTGGTCTGGGTGTCCATGCGGGCCAGGTGAAAAGACCTTGATCTTAACCTGGG
TGATGAGGTCTCGGTTAAAGGTGCCGTCTCGCGGCCATCCGACGTTAAAGGTTGGCCATTCTGCAGAGCA
GAAGGTAACCCAACGTCTCTTCTTGACATCTACCGACTGGTTGTGAGCGATCCGCTCGACATCTTTCCAG
TGACCTAAGGTCAAACTTAAGGGAGTGGTAACAGTCTGGCCCTAATTTTCAGACAAATACAGAAACACAG
TCAGACAGAGACAACACAGAACGATGCTGCAGCGCTGCAGCAGACAAGACGCGCGGCTTCGGTTCCAAAC
CGAAAGCAAAAATTCAGACGGAGGCGGGAACTGTTTTAGGTTCTCGTCTCCTACCAGAACCACATATCCT
GACGGGGTCGGATTCCACATCGACTCCCTTCCTCAGGTCGGGCCACAAAAACGGCCCCCAAAGTCCCTGG
GACGTCTCCCAGGGTTGCGGCCGGGTGTTCAGAACTCGTCAGTTCCACCACGGGTCCGCCAGATACAGAG
CTAGTTAGCTAACTAGTACAGACGCAGGCGCAAACATTAGATGCCGGCACAAACACGCACAAAGACAGAG
ACAGACACGAAACGACCGCTGGCCAGCTTACCTCCCGGCGGGGGGGTCGGTGGTCCCTGGGCAGGGGTCT
CCAAATCTCGGTGGAACCTCCAAATGAAAGACCCCCGAGGTGGGCAGTCAATCAATCTGAGGAGACCCTC
CCAAGGATCAGCGAGTCCACGATTCGGATGCAAACAGCAAGAGGCTTTATTGGGAATACGGGTACCCGGG
CGACGCAGTCTATCGGAGGACTGGCGCGCCGAGTGAGGGGTTGTGGGCTCTTTTATTGAGCTCGGGGAGC
AGAAGCGCGCGAACAGAAGCGAGAAGCGAACTGATTGGTTAGTTCAAATAAGGCACAGGGTCATTTCAGG
TCCTTGGGGCACCCTGGAAACATCTGATGGTTCTCTAGAAACTGCTGAGGGCGGGACCGCATCTGGGGAC
CATCTGTTCTTGGCCCTGAGCCGGGGCAGGAACTGCTTACCACAGATATCCTGTTTGGCCCATATTCTGC
TGTCTCTCTGTTCCTAACCTTGATCTGAACTTCTCTATTCTCAGTTATGTATTTTCCATGCCTTGCAAAA
TGGCGTTACTTAAGCTAGCTTGCCAAACCTACAGGTGGGGTCTTTCATTCCCCCCTTTTTCTGGAGACTA
AATAAAATCTTTTATTTTATCTATGGCTCGTACTCTATAGGCTTCAGCTGGTGATATTGTTGAGTCAAAA
CTAGAGCCTGGACCACTGATATCCTGTCTTTAACAAATTGGACTAATCGCCTCTACGCCGGACGCATCGT
GGCCGGCATCACCGGCGCCACAGGTGCGGTTGCTGGCGCCTATATCGCCGACATCACCGATGGGGAAGAT
CGGGCTCGCCACTTCGGGCTCATGAGCGCTTGTTTCGGCGTGGGTATGGTGGCAGGCCCCGTGGCCGGGG
GACTGTTGGGCGCCATCTCCTTGCATGCACCATTCCTTGCGCCGTCGTTTTACAACGTCGTGACTGGGAA
AACCCTGGCGTTACCCAACTTAATCGCCTTGCAGCACATCCCCCTTTCGCCAGCTGGCGTAATAGCGAAG
AGGCCCGCACCGATCGCCCTTCCCAACAGTTGCGCAGCCTGAATGGCGAATGGCGCCTGATGCGGTATTT
TCTCCTTACGCATCTGTGCGGTATTTCACACCGCATATGGTGCACTCTCAGTACAATCTGCTCTGATGCC
GCATAGTTAAGCCAGCCCCGACACCCGCCAACACCCGCTGACGCGCCCTGACGGGCTTGTCTGCTCCCGG
CATCCGCTTACAGACAAGCTGTGACCGTCTCCGGGAGCTGCATGTGTCAGAGGTTTTCACCGTCATCACC
GAAACGCGCGAGACGAAAGGGCCTCGTGATACGCCTATTTTTATAGGTTAATGTCATGATAATAATGGTT
TCTTAGACGTCAGGTGGCACTTTTCGGGGAAATGTGCGCGGAACCCCTATTTGTTTATTTTTCTAAATAC
ATTCAAATATGTATCCGCTCATGAGACAATAACCCTGATAAATGCTTCAATAATATTGAAAAAGGAAGAG
TATGAGTATTCAACATTTCCGTGTCGCCCTTATTCCCTTTTTTGCGGCATTTTGCCTTCCTGTTTTTGCT
CACCCAGAAACGCTGGTGAAAGTAAAAGATGCTGAAGATCAGTTGGGTGCACGAGTGGGTTACATCGAAC
TGGATCTCAACAGCGGTAAGATCCTTGAGAGTTTTCGCCCCGAAGAACGTTTTCCAATGATGAGCACTTT
TAAAGTTCTGCTATGTGGCGCGGTATTATCCCGTATTGACGCCGGGCAAGAGCAACTCGGTCGCCGCATA
CACTATTCTCAGAATGACTTGGTTGAGTACTCACCAGTCACAGAAAAGCATCTTACGGATGGCATGACAG
TAAGAGAATTATGCAGTGCTGCCATAACCATGAGTGATAACACTGCGGCCAACTTACTTCTGACAACGAT
CGGAGGACCGAAGGAGCTAACCGCTTTTTTGCACAACATGGGGGATCATGTAACTCGCCTTGATCGTTGG
GAACCGGAGCTGAATGAAGCCATACCAAACGACGAGCGTGACACCACGATGCCTGTAGCAATGGCAACAA
CGTTGCGCAAACTATTAACTGGCGAACTACTTACTCTAGCTTCCCGGCAACAATTAATAGACTGGATGGA
GGCGGATAAAGTTGCAGGACCACTTCTGCGCTCGGCCCTTCCGGCTGGCTGGTTTATTGCTGATAAATCT
GGAGCCGGTGAGCGTGGGTCTCGCGGTATCATTGCAGCACTGGGGCCAGATGGTAAGCCCTCCCGTATCG
TAGTTATCTACACGACGGGGAGTCAGGCAACTATGGATGAACGAAATAGACAGATCGCTGAGATAGGTGC
CTCACTGATTAAGCATTGGTAACTGTCAGACCAAGTTTACTCATATATACTTTAGATTGATTTAAAACTT
CATTTTTAATTTAAAAGGATCTAGGTGAAGATCCTTTTTGATAATCTCATGACCAAAATCCCTTAACGTG
AGTTTTCGTTCCACTGAGCGTCAGACCCCGTAGAAAAGATCAAAGGATCTTCTTGAGATCCTTTTTTTCT
GCGCGTAATCTGCTGCTTGCAAACAAAAAAACCACCGCTACCAGCGGTGGTTTGTTTGCCGGATCAAGAG
CTACCAACTCTTTTTCCGAAGGTAACTGGCTTCAGCAGAGCGCAGATACCAAATACTGTTCTTCTAGTGT
AGCCGTAGTTAGGCCACCACTTCAAGAACTCTGTAGCACCGCCTACATACCTCGCTCTGCTAATCCTGTT
ACCAGTGGCTGCTGCCAGTGGCGATAAGTCGTGTCTTACCGGGTTGGACTCAAGACGATAGTTACCGGAT
AAGGCGCAGCGGTCGGGCTGAACGGGGGGTTCGTGCACACAGCCCAGCTTGGAGCGAACGACCTACACCG
AACTGAGATACCTACAGCGTGAGCTATGAGAAAGCGCCACGCTTCCCGAAGGGAGAAAGGCGGACAGGTA
TCCGGTAAGCGGCAGGGTCGGAACAGGAGAGCGCACGAGGGAGCTTCCAAGGGGAAACGCCTGGTATCTT
TATAGTCCTGTCGGGTTTCGCCACCTCTGACTTGAGCGTCGATTTTTGTGATGCTCGTCAGGGGGGCGGA
GCCTATGGAAAAACGCCAGCAACGCGGCCTTTTTACGGTTCCTGGCCTTTTGCTGGCCTTTTGCTCACAT
GTTCTTTCCTGCGTTATCCCCTGATTCTGTGGATAACCGTATTACCGCCTTTGAGTGAGCTGATACCGCT
CGCCGCAGCCGAACGACCGAGCGCAGCGAGTCAGTGAGCGAGGAAGCGGAAGAGCGCCCAATACGCAAAC
CGCCTCTCCCCGCGCGTTGGCCGATTCATTAATGCAGCTGGCACGACAGGTTTCCCGACTGGAAAGCGGG
CAGTGAGCGCAACGCAATTAATGTGAGTTAGCTCACTCATTAGGCACCCCAGGCTTTACACTTTATGCTT
CCGGCTCGTATGTTGTGTGGAATTGTGAGCGGATAACAATTTCACAATTCTCCCCAGCTCTTTCTGCGCT
GTCCATAATGAACTATTTCAGGAGTATTGGAGTATGTGGATTCAAAACAGTGGCTAATTGAGTCAGGATT
ACTTAATATTCGACTCCTACCCTCAGAATGTTGTTCTCCAACTTCAAGAAACTGTTACCCATGAAAGACC
CCCGCTGACGGGTAGTCAATCACTCAGAGGAGACCCTCCCAAGGAACAGCGAGACCACAAGTCGGATGCA
ACTGCAAGAGGGTTTATTGGATACACGGGTACCCGGGCGACGCAGTCTATCGGAGGACTGGCGCGCCGAG
TGAGGGGTTGTGGGCTCTTTTATTGAGCTCGGGGAGCAGAAGCGCGCGAACAGAAGCGAGAAGCGAACTG
ATTGGTTAGTTCAAATAAGGCACAGGGTCATTTCAGGTCCTTGGGGCACCCTGGAAACATCTGATGGTTC
TCTAGAAACTGCTGAGGGCGGGACCGCATCTGGGGACCATCTGTTCTTGGCCCTGAGCCGGGGCAGGAAC
TGCTTACCACAGATATCCTGTTTGGCCCATATTCTGCTGTCTCTCTGTTCCTAACCTTGATCTGAACTTC
TCTATTCTCAGTTATGTATTTTCCATGCCTTGCAAAATGGCGTTACTTAAGCTAGCTTGCCAAACCTACA
GGTGGGGTCTTTCATTCCCCCCTTTTTCTGGAGACTAAATAAAATCTTTTATTTTATCGATGCATGGGGT
CGTGCGCTCCTTTCGGTCGGGCGTCAGAAGAACTCGTCAAGAAGGCGATAGAAGGCGATGCGCTGCGAAT
CGGGAGCGGCGATACCGTAAAGCACGAGGAAGCGGTCAGCCCATTCGCCGCCAAGCTCTTCAGCAATATC
ACGGGTAGCCAACGCTATGTCCTGATAGCGGTCCGCCACACCCAGCCGGCCACAGTCGATGAATCCAGAA
AAGCGGCCATTTTCCACCATGATATTCGGCAAGCAGGCATCGCCATGGGTCACGACGAGATCCTCGCCGT
CGGGCATGCTCGCCTTGAGCCTGGCGAACAGTTCGGCTGGCGCGAGCCCCTGATGCTCTTCGTCCAGATC
ATCCTGATCGACAAGACCGGCTTCCATCCGAGTACGTGCTCGCTCGATGCGATGTTTCGCTTGGTGGTCG
AATGGGCAGGTAGCCGGATCAAGCGTATGCAGCCGCCGCATTGCATCAGCCATGATGGATACTTTCTCGG
CAGGAGCAAGGTGAGATGACAGGAGATCCTGCCCCGGCACTTCGCCCAATAGCAGCCAGTCCCTTCCCGC
TTCAGTGACAACGTCGAGCACAGCTGCGCAAGGAACGCCCGTCGTGGCCAGCCACGATAGCCGCGCTGCC
TCGTCTTGCAGTTCATTCAGGGCACCGGACAGGTCGGTCTTGACAAAAAGAACCGGGCGCCCCTGCGCTG
ACAGCCGGAACACGGCGGCATCAGAGCAGCCGATTGTCTGTTGTGCCCAGTCATAGCCGAATAGCCTCTC
CACCCAAGCGGCCGGAGAACCTGCGTGCAATCCATCTTGTTCAATCATGGTAAGCTTGGGCTGCAGGTCG
AAAGGCCCGGAGATGAGGAAGAGGAGAACAGCGCGGCAGACGTGCGCTTTTGAAGCGTGCAGAATGCCGG
GCCTCCGGAGGACCTTCGGGCGCCCGCCCCGCCCCTGAGCCCGCCCCTGAGCCCGCCCCCGGACCCACCC
CTTCCCAGCCTCTGAGCCCAGAAAGCGAAGGAGCAAAGCTGCTATTGGCCGCTGCCCCAAAGGCCTACCC
GCTTCCATTGCTCAGCGGTGCTGTCCATCTGCACGAGACTAGTGAGACGTGCTACTTCCATTTGTCACGT
CCTGCACGACGCGAGCTGCGGGGCGGGGGGGAACTTCCTGACTAGGGGAGGAGTAGAAGGTGGCGCGAAG
GGGCCACCAAAGAACGGAGCCGGTTGGCGCCTACCGGTGGATGTGGAATGTGTGCGAGGCCAGAGGCCAC
TTGTGTAGCGCCAAGTGCCCAGCGGGGCTGCTAAAGCGCATGCTCCAGACTGCCTTGGGAAAAGCGCCTC
CCCTACCCGGTAGAATTCTAGGCGTAGTCGGGCACGTCGTAGGGGTATCCTCCAGCGGCCGACTCGAGTT
CGAACCGCGGGCCCTCTAGATCAACCACTTTGTACAAGAAAGTTGGTCACTTGTACAGCTCGTCCATGCC
GAGAGTGATCCCGGCGGCGGTCACGAACTCCAGCAGGACCATGTGATCGCGCTTCTCGTTGGGGTCTTTG
CTCAGGGCGGACTGGGTGCTCAGGTAGTGGTTGTCGGGCAGCAGCACGGGGCCGTCGCCGATGGGGGTGT
TCTGCTGGTAGTGGTCGGCGAGCTGCACGCTGCCGTCCTCGATGTTGTGGCGGATCTTGAAGTTCACCTT
GATGCCGTTCTTCTGCTTGTCGGCCATGATATAGACGTTGTGGCTGTTGTAGTTGTACTCCAGCTTGTGC
CCCAGGATGTTGCCGTCCTCCTTGAAGTCGATGCCCTTCAGCTCGATGCGGTTCACCAGGGTGTCGCCCT
CGAACTTCACCTCGGCGCGGGTCTTGTAGTTGCCGTCGTCCTTGAAGAAGATGGTGCGCTCCTGGACGTA
GCCTTCGGGCATGGCGGACTTGAAGAAGTCGTGCTGCTTCATGTGGTCGGGGTAGCGGCTGAAGCACTGC
ACGCCGTAGGTCAGGGTGGTCACGAGGGTGGGCCAGGGCACGGGCAGCTTGCCGGTGGTGCAGATGAACT
TCAGGGTCAGCTTGCCGTAGGTGGCATCGCCCTCGCCCTCGCCGGACACGCTGAACTTGTGGCCGTTTAC
GTCGCCGTCCAGCTCGACCAGGATGGGCACCACCCCGGTGAACAGCTCCTCGCCCTTGCTCACCATGCCA
ACTTTTTTGTACAAACTTGTTGATAGCTTAACTAGCCAGCTTGGGTCTCCCTATAGTGAGTCGTATTAGA
TCTAATTCCGGCGCCTAGAGAAGGAGTGAGGGCTG
